Addgene plasmid #15362: FLAG-Amida
Depositing lab: Joan Conaway & Ronald Conaway. Depositing organization: Stowers Institute for Medical Research. Publication: A mammalian chromatin remodeling complex with similarities to the yeast INO80 complex. Jin J, Cai Y, Yao T, Gottschalk AJ, Florens L, Swanson SK, Gutierrez JL, Coleman MK, Workman JL, Mushegian A, Washburn MP, Conaway RC, Conaway JW. J Biol Chem. 2005 Dec 16. 280(50):41207-12. 10.1074/jbc.M509128200 PubMed 16230350.
Backbone
  Vector backbone: pcDNA5 FRT
  Backbone size w/o insert (bp): 5070
  Vector type: Mammalian Expression
Growth in bacteria
  Bacterial resistance: Ampicillin, 100 μg/mL
  Growth temperature: 37°C
  Growth strain: DH5alpha
  Copy number: High Copy
Gene/Insert
  Gene/Insert name: TCF3 (E2A) fusion partner (alt name: Amida)
  Species: H. sapiens (human)
  Insert size (bp): 761
  Entrez Gene: TFPT (a.k.a. FB1, INO80F, amida)
  Tag / fusion protein: FLAG (N terminal on backbone)
  Cloning method: Restriction Enzyme; 5′ cloning site XhoI (not destroyed); 3′ cloning site BamHI (not destroyed)
  Sequencing primers: 5′ T7
Terms and licenses: Academic/Nonprofit Terms; Industry Terms: Not Available to Industry
How to cite: FLAG-Amida was a gift from Joan Conaway & Ronald Conaway (Addgene plasmid # 15362 ; http://n2t.net/addgene:15362 ; RRID:Addgene_15362)
