[The description below was written by a language model from this plasmid's Addgene catalogue record.]
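Description:
FLAG-Amida is a mammalian expression plasmid built on the pcDNA5 FRT backbone (about 5.1 kb without insert). It carries the human TFPT gene, also known as TCF3 (E2A) fusion partner, Amida, FB1 or INO80F. The roughly 760 bp insert was placed between XhoI and BamHI sites, both of which were retained. It is fused at its N terminus to a FLAG epitope tag that the record describes as residing on the backbone. The plasmid is maintained at high copy in E. coli under ampicillin selection.

No feature table accompanies the record, and the promoter driving the insert is not explicitly stated. pcDNA5/FRT vectors generally use the CMV immediate-early promoter with a downstream polyadenylation signal. They also carry an FRT site next to a promoterless hygromycin resistance gene. This arrangement allows Flp recombinase-mediated integration of the whole plasmid at a single defined genomic FRT locus in suitable host cell lines, producing isogenic stable lines that can be selected with hygromycin. The listed T7 sequencing primer is consistent with a T7 promoter/primer site upstream of the cloning region, as is typical of this vector family.

The associated publication describes a mammalian chromatin remodeling complex related to the yeast INO80 complex, and the INO80F alias marks TFPT as a subunit of that complex. The construct is therefore suited to expressing FLAG-tagged Amida in mammalian cells. The tagged protein and its associated partners can be detected or purified by anti-FLAG immunoaffinity methods, for example to characterize the composition of the complex.
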