>Addgene plasmid #15362 | FLAG-Amida | addgene partial sequence | sequence record 21791 | 15362 with CMV-F
TAAGCAGAGCTCTCTGGCTAACTAGAGAACCCACTGCTTACTGGCTTATCGAAATTAATACGACTCACTA
TAGGGAGACCCAAGCTGGCTAGCATGCCAGACTACAAGGACGATGATGACAAGCTCGAGATGGAATTGGA
GCAGAGAGAAGGGACCATGGCAGCCGTGGGCTTTGAGGAGTTCTCAGCGCCGCCAGGCTCAGAGTTGGCG
TTGCCTCCCCTATTTGGTGGCCACATCCTGGAGAGCGAGCTGGAGACGGAAGTGGAGTTTGTGTCAGGTG
GTCTGGGCGGCTCAGGGCTCCGGGAGCGAGATGAAGAGGAAGAGGCAGCCCGGGGTCGGCGGCGGCGCCA
GCGGGAATTAAATCGCAGAAAGTACCAGGCACTAGGTCGGCGCTGCCGGGAGATCGAGCAGGTGAACGAG
CGGGTCCTGAACAGGCTCCATCAGGTGCAGAGGATAACTCGGAGGCTGCAGCAGGAACGGAGGTTCCTCA
TGAGAGTGCTGGACTCCTACGGGGATGACTACCGGGCCAGCCAGTTCACCATTGTGCTGGAGGATGAGGG
CAGCCAGGGCACGGATGCCCCCACCCCAGGCAATGCGGAGAATGAGCCTCCAGAGAAAGAGACACTGTCC
CCGCCCAGAAGGACTCCTGCACCCCCAGAACCCGGCAGCCCAG
